Addgene plasmid #215932: AA054
Purpose: Fragmid fragment: (guide cassette) guide expression; reverse orientation
Depositing lab: John Doench. Depositing organization: Broad Institute. Publication: Modular vector assembly enables rapid assessment of emerging CRISPR technologies. McGee AV, Liu YV, Griffith AL, Szegletes ZM, Wen B, Kraus C, Miller NW, Steger RJ, Escude Velasco B, Bosch JA, Zirin JD, Viswanatha R, Sontheimer EJ, Goodale A, Greene MA, Green TM, Doench JG. Cell Genom. 2024 Mar 13;4(3):100519. doi: 10.1016/j.xgen.2024.100519. PubMed 38484704.
Backbone
  Vector backbone: pUC57-Kan
  Vector type: CRISPR ; Fragment
Growth in bacteria
  Bacterial resistance: Kanamycin, 50 μg/mL
  Growth temperature: 37°C
  Growth strain: DH5alpha
  Copy number: Unknown
Gene/Insert
  Gene/Insert name: rev{U6_v1; DR_v0 [EnAs]; BsmBI_v2; BsmBI_v3}
  Species: Enhanced Acidaminococcus sp.
  Cloning method: Unknown
Resource information
  A portion of this plasmid was derived from a plasmid made by: Genscript ID: U920HGC290-8
Terms and licenses: Academic/Nonprofit Terms; Industry Terms: Not Available to Industry
Depositor comments: Please visit https://www.biorxiv.org/content/10.1101/2023.10.25.564061v1 for bioRxiv preprint.
How to cite: AA054 was a gift from John Doench (Addgene plasmid # 215932 ; http://n2t.net/addgene:215932 ; RRID:Addgene_215932)
