[The description below was written by a language model from this plasmid's Addgene catalogue record and pLannotate feature annotations shown in this document.]
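Description:
AA054 is a small (about 3 kb) donor plasmid from the Fragmid modular assembly toolkit, built on the pUC57-Kan cloning backbone. It is not an expression vector in its own right but a "fragment" module, specifically a guide cassette, meant to be combined with other Fragmid parts to assemble complete CRISPR vectors. It is propagated in E. coli through the high-copy ColE1/pUC origin and selected with kanamycin via the aph(3')-Ia KanR gene. The remaining annotated backbone features (fragments of lacZα, lacI, rop and bom, plus the lac promoter, operator and CAP site) are pUC-type cloning-vector remnants with no stated role in the module's function.

The insert, recorded as rev{U6_v1; DR_v0 [EnAs]; BsmBI_v2; BsmBI_v3}, consists of a human U6 RNA polymerase III promoter followed by the direct repeat recognised by the enhanced Acidaminococcus sp. Cas12a (EnAs) nuclease and a pair of BsmBI sites. BsmBI is a type IIS enzyme, so this pair presumably provides the entry point for cloning spacer or guide-array sequences downstream of the direct repeat, as suits Cas12a guides, where the repeat precedes the spacer. The "rev" label indicates that the cassette is in reverse orientation relative to other modules in the assembled vector, consistent with the U6 promoter being annotated on the minus strand. The automated annotation does not label the direct repeat or the BsmBI sites. Its short hits to an S. pyogenes Cas9 gRNA scaffold and SV40 small t antigen are only fragments and are not reflected in the catalogue description, so they may be partial-match artefacts. The toolkit is intended for rapid construction and comparison of vectors for emerging CRISPR technologies.
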