Features (pLannotate 1.2.2; 12 found; start..end, strand, type, name):
    137..236     +  misc_feature   bom (fragment): basis of mobility region from pBR322
    242..399     -  CDS            lacZα (fragment): LacZα fragment of β-galactosidase; lacZ fragment
    444..468     -  misc_RNA       gRNA scaffold (fragment): guide RNA scaffold for the Streptococcus pyogenes CRISPR/Cas9 system
    532..772     -  promoter       U6 promoter: RNA polymerase III promoter for human U6 snRNA
    792..842     +  CDS            small t antigen (fragment): SV40 (simian virus 40) small t antigen
    935..951     -  protein_bind   lac operator: The lac repressor binds to the lac operator to inhibit transcription in E. coli. This inhibition can be relieved by adding lactose or isopropyl-β-D-thiogalactopyranoside (IPTG). lac repressor encoded by lacI
    959..989     -  promoter       lac promoter: promoter for the E. coli lac operon
   1004..1025    -  protein_bind   CAP binding site: CAP binding activates transcription in the presence of cAMP. E. coli catabolite activator protein
   1038..1130    -  CDS            lacI (fragment): lac repressor; lacI; The lac repressor binds to the lac operator to inhibit transcription in E. coli. This inhibition can be relieved by adding lactose or isopropyl-β-D-thiogalactopyranoside (IPTG).
   1313..1901    -  rep_origin     ori: high-copy-number ColE1/pMB1/pBR322/pUC origin of replication
   2079..2888    -  CDS            KanR: aminoglycoside phosphotransferase; aph(3')-Ia; confers resistance to kanamycin in bacteria or G418 (Geneticin®) in eukaryotes
   2995..35      +  CDS            rop (fragment) (across the origin): Rop protein, which maintains plasmids at low copy number; rop
>Addgene plasmid #215932 | AA054 | addgene full sequence | sequence record 431474 | Addgene NGS Result
TCGCGCGTTTCGGTGATGACGGTGAAAACCTCTGACACATGCAGCTCCCGGAGACGGTCACAGCTTGTCT
GTAAGCGGATGCCGGGAGCAGACAAGCCCGTCAGGGCGCGTCAGCGGGTGTTGGCGGGTGTCGGGGCTGG
CTTAACTATGCGGCATCAGAGCAGATTGTACTGAGAGTGCACCATATGCGGTGTGAAATACCGCACAGAT
GCGTAAGGAGAAAATACCGCATCAGGCGCCATTCGCCATTCAGGCTGCGCAACTGTTGGGAAGGGCGATC
GGTGCGGGCCTCTTCGCTATTACGCCAGCTGGCGAAAGGGGGATGTGCTGCAAGGCGATTAAGTTGGGTA
ACGCCAGGGTTTTCCCAGTCACGACGTTGTAAAACGACGGCCAGAGAATTCGAGCTCGGTACCTCGCGAA
TACATCTAGATGAAGACGTCAGAACCGACTCGGTGCCACTTTTTCAAGACCAGATTCAGAGACGAGAAAA
AACGCGTCTCCATCTACAAGAGTAGAAATTACCGGTGTTTCGTCCTTTCCACAAGATATATAAAGCCAAG
AAATCGAAATACTTTCAAGTTACGGTAAGCATATGATAGTCCATTTTAAAACATAATTTTAAAACTGCAA
ACTACCCAAGAAATTATTACTTTCTACGTCACGTATTTTGTACTAATATCTTTGTGTTTACAGTCAAATT
AATTCTAATTATCTCTCTAACAGCCTTGTATCGTATATGCAAATATGAAGGAATCATGGGAAATAGGCCC
TCTTCGAATCTAGTTGCAAAGATGGATAAAGTTTTAAACAGAGAGGAATCTTTGCAGCTAATGGACCTTC
TACACGCGTCTTCATCGGATCCCGGGCCCGTCGACTGCAGAGGCCTGCATGCAAGCTTGGTGTAATCATG
GTCATAGCTGTTTCCTGTGTGAAATTGTTATCCGCTCACAATTCCACACAACATACGAGCCGGAAGCATA
AAGTGTAAAGCCTGGGGTGCCTAATGAGTGAGCTAACTCACATTAATTGCGTTGCGCTCACTGCCCGCTT
TCCAGTCGGGAAACCTGTCGTGCCAGCTGCATTAATGAATCGGCCAACGCGCGGGGAGAGGCGGTTTGCG
TATTGGGCGCTCTTCCGCTTCCTCGCTCACTGACTCGCTGCGCTCGGTCGTTCGGCTGCGGCGAGCGGTA
TCAGCTCACTCAAAGGCGGTAATACGGTTATCCACAGAATCAGGGGATAACGCAGGAAAGAACATGTGAG
CAAAAGGCCAGCAAAAGGCCAGGAACCGTAAAAAGGCCGCGTTGCTGGCGTTTTTCCATAGGCTCCGCCC
CCCTGACGAGCATCACAAAAATCGACGCTCAAGTCAGAGGTGGCGAAACCCGACAGGACTATAAAGATAC
CAGGCGTTTCCCCCTGGAAGCTCCCTCGTGCGCTCTCCTGTTCCGACCCTGCCGCTTACCGGATACCTGT
CCGCCTTTCTCCCTTCGGGAAGCGTGGCGCTTTCTCATAGCTCACGCTGTAGGTATCTCAGTTCGGTGTA
GGTCGTTCGCTCCAAGCTGGGCTGTGTGCACGAACCCCCCGTTCAGCCCGACCGCTGCGCCTTATCCGGT
AACTATCGTCTTGAGTCCAACCCGGTAAGACACGACTTATCGCCACTGGCAGCAGCCACTGGTAACAGGA
TTAGCAGAGCGAGGTATGTAGGCGGTGCTACAGAGTTCTTGAAGTGGTGGCCTAACTACGGCTACACTAG
AAGAACAGTATTTGGTATCTGCGCTCTGCTGAAGCCAGTTACCTTCGGAAAAAGAGTTGGTAGCTCTTGA
TCCGGCAAACAAACCACCGCTGGTAGCGGTGGTTTTTTTGTTTGCAAGCAGCAGATTACGCGCAGAAAAA
AAGGATCTCAAGAAGATCCTTTGATCTTTTCTACGGGGTCTGACGCTCAGTGGAACGAAAACTCACGTTA
AGGGATTTTGGTCATGAGATTATCAAAAAGGATCTTCACCTAGATCCTTTTAAATTAAAAATGAAGTTTT
AAATCAAGCCCAATCTGAATAATGTTACAACCAATTAACCAATTCTGATTAGAAAAACTCATCGAGCATC
AAATGAAACTGCAATTTATTCATATCAGGATTATCAATACCATATTTTTGAAAAAGCCGTTTCTGTAATG
AAGGAGAAAACTCACCGAGGCAGTTCCATAGGATGGCAAGATCCTGGTATCGGTCTGCGATTCCGACTCG
TCCAACATCAATACAACCTATTAATTTCCCCTCGTCAAAAATAAGGTTATCAAGTGAGAAATCACCATGA
GTGACGACTGAATCCGGTGAGAATGGCAAAAGTTTATGCATTTCTTTCCAGACTTGTTCAACAGGCCAGC
CATTACGCTCGTCATCAAAATCACTCGCATCAACCAAACCGTTATTCATTCGTGATTGCGCCTGAGCGAG
ACGAAATACGCGATCGCTGTTAAAAGGACAATTACAAACAGGAATCGAATGCAACCGGCGCAGGAACACT
GCCAGCGCATCAACAATATTTTCACCTGAATCAGGATATTCTTCTAATACCTGGAATGCTGTTTTTCCGG
GGATCGCAGTGGTGAGTAACCATGCATCATCAGGAGTACGGATAAAATGCTTGATGGTCGGAAGAGGCAT
AAATTCCGTCAGCCAGTTTAGTCTGACCATCTCATCTGTAACATCATTGGCAACGCTACCTTTGCCATGT
TTCAGAAACAACTCTGGCGCATCGGGCTTCCCATACAAGCGATAGATTGTCGCACCTGATTGCCCGACAT
TATCGCGAGCCCATTTATACCCATATAAATCAGCATCCATGTTGGAATTTAATCGCGGCCTCGACGTTTC
CCGTTGAATATGGCTCATAACACCCCTTGTATTACTGTTTATGTAAGCAGACAGTTTTATTGTTCATGAT
GATATATTTTTATCTTGTGCAATGTAACATCAGAGATTTTGAGACACGGGCCAGAGCTGCA
